>Addgene plasmid #78795 | p3xFLAG-CMV TIP60 212-364 | addgene partial sequence | sequence record 149294 | CMV-F 5'-CGCAAATGGGCGGTAGGCGTG-3'
AGCTCGTTTAGTGAACCGTCAGAATTAACCATGGACTACAAAGACCATGACGGTGATTATAAAGATCATG
ACATCGATTACAAGGATGACGATGACAAGCTTGCGGCCGCAATGACTGCCAGCCTGGTGTCTGATCGAAG
CCACGACGACATCGTCACCCGGATGAAGAACATTGAGTGCATTGAGCTGGGCCGGCACCGCCTCAAGCCG
TGGTACTTCTCCCCGTACCCACAGGAACTCACCACATTGCCTGTCCTCTACCTGTGCGAGTTCTGCCTCA
AGTACGGCCGTAGTCTCAAGTGTCTTCAGCGTCATTTGACCAAGTGTGACCTACGACATCCTCCAGGCAA
TGAGATTTACCGCAAGGGCACCATCTCCTTCTTTGAGATTGATGGACGTAAGAACAAGAGTTATTCCCAG
AACCTGTGTCTTTTGGCCAAGTGTTTCCTTGACCATAAGACACTGTACTATGACACAGACCCTTTCCTCT
TCTACGTCATGACAGAGTATGACTGTAAGGGCTTCCACATCGTGGGCTACTTCTCCAAGGAGAAAGAATC
AACGGAAGACTGATCTAGAGGATCCCGGGTGGCATCCCTGTGACCCCTCCCCAGTGCCTCTCCTGGCCCT
GGAAGTTGCCACTCCAGTGCCCACCAGCCTTGTCCTAATAAAATTAAGTTGCATCATTTTGTCTGACTAG
GTGTCCTTCTATAATATTATGGGGTGGAGGGGGGTGGTATGGAGCAAGGGGCAAGTT
