>Addgene plasmid #78795 | p3xFLAG-CMV TIP60 212-364 | addgene partial sequence | sequence record 149304 | hGH-PA-R 5'-CCAGCTTGGTTCCCAATAGA-3'
TTCCACTTGCCCCTTGCTCCATACCACCCCCCTCCACCCCATAATATTATAGAAGGACACCTAGTCAGAC
AAAATGATGCAACTTAATTTTATTAGGACAAGGCTGGTGGGCACTGGAGTGGCAACTTCCAGGGCCAGGA
GAGGCACTGGGGAGGGGTCACAGGGATGCCACCCGGGATCCTCTAGATCAGTCTTCCGTTGATTCTTTCT
CCTTGGAGAAGTAGCCCACGATGTGGAAGCCCTTACAGTCATACTCTGTCATGACGTAGAAGAGGAAAGG
GTCTGTGTCATAGTACAGTGTCTTATGGTCAAGGAAACACTTGGCCAAAAGACACAGGTTCTGGGAATAA
CTCTTGTTCTTACGTCCATCAATCTCAAAGAAGGAGATGGTGCCCTTGCGGTAAATCTCATTGCCTGGAG
GATGTCGTAGGTCACACTTGGTCAAATGACGCTGAAGACACTTGAGACTACGGCCGTACTTGAGGCAGAA
CTCGCACAGGTAGAGGACAGGCAATGTGGTGAGTTCCTGTGGGTACGGGGAGAAGTACCACGGCTTGAGG
CGGTGCCGGCCCAGCTCAATGCACTCAATGTTCTTCATCCGGGTGACGATGTCGTCGTGGCTTCGATCAG
ACACCAGGCTGGCAGTCATTGCGGCCGCAAGCTTGTCATCGTCATCCTTGTAATCGATGTCATGATCTTT
ATAATCACCGTCATGGTCTTTGTAGTCCATGGTTAATTCTGACGGTTCACTAAACGAGCTCTGCTTATAT
AGACCTCCCACCGTACACGCCTACCGCCCATTTGCGTCAACGGG
