[The description below was written by a language model from this plasmid's Addgene catalogue record.]
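Description:
p3xFLAG-CMV TIP60 212-364 is a mammalian expression plasmid built on the p3xFLAG-CMV backbone and designed to overexpress a truncated fragment of human TIP60, the protein encoded by KAT5, in mammalian cells. It is maintained in bacteria as a high-copy plasmid under ampicillin selection. The record does not list a mammalian selection marker, an origin of replication, or the restriction sites used for cloning, and no feature table is available to confirm the detailed layout of the vector.

The insert covers residues 212 to 364 of TIP60 rather than the full-length acetyltransferase, and the record also notes a G214A change within this fragment, without stating whether it was intentional. Transcription is driven by the CMV promoter, a strong constitutive viral promoter widely used for high-level expression in transfected mammalian cells. The backbone supplies an N-terminal 3xFLAG tag, three tandem copies of the FLAG epitope, which allows sensitive detection by immunoblotting and efficient immunoprecipitation with anti-FLAG antibodies. The listed 3′ sequencing primer anneals in a human growth hormone polyadenylation region, suggesting that this signal terminates the transcript, although it is not otherwise described in the record.

Deletion constructs of this kind are typically used alongside the full-length protein and other fragments to map which regions mediate protein interactions or activity. The associated publication concerns TIP60-dependent acetylation and stabilization of p21 in the DNA damage response, which is consistent with such domain-mapping use, though the record itself states only overexpression as the purpose.
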