Addgene plasmid #78795: p3xFLAG-CMV TIP60 212-364
Purpose: To overexpress TIP60 212-364 in Mammalian Cells
Depositing lab: Jaewhan Song. Depositing organization: Yonsei University. Publication: Stabilization of p21 (Cip1/WAF1) following Tip60-dependent acetylation is required for p21-mediated DNA damage response. Lee MS, Seo J, Choi DY, Lee EW, Ko A, Ha NC, Yoon JB, Lee HW, Kim KP, Song J. Cell Death Differ. 2013 Apr;20(4):620-9. doi: 10.1038/cdd.2012.159. Epub 2012 Dec 14. PubMed 23238566.
Backbone
  Vector backbone: p3xFLAG-CMV
  Vector type: Mammalian Expression
Growth in bacteria
  Bacterial resistance: Ampicillin, 100 μg/mL
  Growth temperature: 37°C
  Growth strain: DH5alpha
  Copy number: High Copy
Gene/Insert
  Gene/Insert name: TIP60
  Species: H. sapiens (human)
  Mutation: 212-364, G214A
  Entrez Gene: KAT5 (a.k.a. ESA1, HTATIP, HTATIP1, NEDFASB, PLIP, TIP, TIP60, ZC2HC5, cPLA2)
  Promoter: CMV
  Tag / fusion protein: 3xFLAG (N terminal on backbone)
  Cloning method: Restriction Enzyme; 5′ cloning site unknown (unknown if destroyed); 3′ cloning site unknown (unknown if destroyed)
  Sequencing primers: 5′ CMV-F; 3′ hGH-PA-R
Terms and licenses: Academic/Nonprofit Terms; Industry Terms: Not Available to Industry
How to cite: p3xFLAG-CMV TIP60 212-364 was a gift from Jaewhan Song (Addgene plasmid # 78795 ; http://n2t.net/addgene:78795 ; RRID:Addgene_78795)
